>Addgene plasmid #122498 | pStrep-11xEGFP-N1 | addgene full sequence | sequence record 238601 | Addgene NGS Result
CGTTACATAACTTACGGTAAATGGCCCGCCTGGCTGACCGCCCAACGACCCCCGCCCATTGACGTCAATA
ATGACGTATGTTCCCATAGTAACGCCAATAGGGACTTTCCATTGACGTCAATGGGTGGAGTATTTACGGT
AAACTGCCCACTTGGCAGTACATCAAGTGTATCATATGCCAAGTACGCCCCCTATTGACGTCAATGACGG
TAAATGGCCCGCCTGGCATTATGCCCAGTACATGACCTTATGGGACTTTCCTACTTGGCAGTACATCTAC
GTATTAGTCATCGCTATTACCATGGTGATGCGGTTTTGGCAGTACATCAATGGGCGTGGATAGCGGTTTG
ACTCACGGGGATTTCCAAGTCTCCACCCCATTGACGTCAATGGGAGTTTGTTTTGGCACCAAAATCAACG
GGACTTTCCAAAATGTCGTAACAACTCCGCCCCATTGACGCAAATGGGCGGTAGGCGTGTACGGTGGGAG
GTCTATATAAGCAGAGCTGGTTTAGTGAACCGTCAGATCCGCTAGCGCTACCGGACTCAGATCTCGAGCT
CAAGCTTGAAATCGAATTCCCGCGGGCCCGGGATCCAGCCACCATGAGCGCTTGGAGCCACCCGCAGTTC
GAAAAACGGGATCCACCGGTCGCCACCATGGTGAGCAAGGGCGAGGAGCTGTTCACCGGGGTGGTGCCCA
TCCTGGTCGAGCTGGACGGCGACGTAAACGGCCACAAGTTCAGCGTGTCCGGCGAGGGCGAGGGCGATGC
CACCTACGGCAAGCTGACCCTGAAGTTCATCTGCACCACCGGCAAGCTGCCCGTGCCCTGGCCCACCCTC
GTGACCACCCTGACCTACGGCGTGCAGTGCTTCAGCCGCTACCCCGACCACATGAAGCAGCACGACTTCT
TCAAGTCCGCCATGCCCGAAGGCTACGTCCAGGAGCGCACCATCTTCTTCAAGGACGACGGCAACTACAA
GACCCGCGCCGAGGTGAAGTTCGAGGGCGACACCCTGGTGAACCGCATCGAGCTGAAGGGCATCGACTTC
AAGGAGGACGGCAACATCCTGGGGCACAAGCTGGAGTACAACTACAACAGCCACAACGTCTATATCATGG
CCGACAAGCAGAAGAACGGCATCAAGGTGAACTTCAAGATCCGCCACAACATCGAGGACGGCAGCGTGCA
GCTCGCCGACCACTACCAGCAGAACACCCCCATCGGCGACGGCCCCGTGCTGCTGCCCGACAACCACTAC
CTGAGCACCCAGTCCGCCCTGAGCAAAGACCCCAACGAGAAGCGCGATCACATGGTCCTGCTGGAGTTCG
TGACCGCCGCCGGGATCACTCTCGGCATGGACGAGCTGTACAAGGGTCCGGTCGCCACCATGGTGAGCAA
GGGCGAGGAGCTGTTCACCGGGGTGGTGCCCATCCTGGTCGAGCTGGACGGCGACGTAAACGGCCACAAG
TTCAGCGTGTCCGGCGAGGGCGAGGGCGATGCCACCTACGGCAAGCTGACCCTGAAGTTCATCTGCACCA
CCGGCAAGCTGCCCGTGCCCTGGCCCACCCTCGTGACCACCCTGACCTACGGCGTGCAGTGCTTCAGCCG
CTACCCCGACCACATGAAGCAGCACGACTTCTTCAAGTCCGCCATGCCCGAAGGCTACGTCCAGGAGCGC
ACCATCTTCTTCAAGGACGACGGCAACTACAAGACCCGCGCCGAGGTGAAGTTCGAGGGCGACACCCTGG
TGAACCGCATCGAGCTGAAGGGCATCGACTTCAAGGAGGACGGCAACATCCTGGGGCACAAGCTGGAGTA
CAACTACAACAGCCACAACGTCTATATCATGGCCGACAAGCAGAAGAACGGCATCAAGGTGAACTTCAAG
ATCCGCCACAACATCGAGGACGGCAGCGTGCAGCTCGCCGACCACTACCAGCAGAACACCCCCATCGGCG
ACGGCCCCGTGCTGCTGCCCGACAACCACTACCTGAGCACCCAGTCCGCCCTGAGCAAAGACCCCAACGA
GAAGCGCGATCACATGGTCCTGCTGGAGTTCGTGACCGCCGCCGGGATCACTCTCGGCATGGACGAGCTG
TATAAGGGTCCGGTCGCCACCATGGTGAGCAAGGGCGAGGAGCTGTTCACCGGGGTGGTGCCCATCCTGG
TCGAGCTGGACGGCGACGTAAACGGCCACAAGTTCAGCGTGTCCGGCGAGGGCGAGGGCGATGCCACCTA
CGGCAAGCTGACCCTGAAGTTCATCTGCACCACCGGCAAGCTGCCCGTGCCCTGGCCCACCCTCGTGACC
ACCCTGACCTACGGCGTGCAGTGCTTCAGCCGCTACCCCGACCACATGAAGCAGCACGACTTCTTCAAGT
CCGCCATGCCCGAAGGCTACGTCCAGGAGCGCACCATCTTCTTCAAGGACGACGGCAACTACAAGACCCG
CGCCGAGGTGAAGTTCGAGGGCGACACCCTGGTGAACCGCATCGAGCTGAAGGGCATCGACTTCAAGGAG
GACGGCAACATCCTGGGGCACAAGCTGGAGTACAACTACAACAGCCACAACGTCTATATCATGGCCGACA
AGCAGAAGAACGGCATCAAGGTGAACTTCAAGATCCGCCACAACATCGAGGACGGCAGCGTGCAGCTCGC
CGACCACTACCAGCAGAACACCCCCATCGGCGACGGCCCCGTGCTGCTGCCCGACAACCACTACCTGAGC
ACCCAGTCCGCCCTGAGCAAAGACCCCAACGAGAAGCGCGATCACATGGTCCTGCTGGAGTTCGTGACCG
CCGCCGGGATCACTCTCGGCATGGACGAGCTGTATAAGGGTCCGGTCGCCACCATGGTGAGCAAGGGCGA
GGAGCTGTTCACCGGGGTGGTGCCCATCCTGGTCGAGCTGGACGGCGACGTAAACGGCCACAAGTTCAGC
GTGTCCGGCGAGGGCGAGGGCGATGCCACCTACGGCAAGCTGACCCTGAAGTTCATCTGCACCACCGGCA
AGCTGCCCGTGCCCTGGCCCACCCTCGTGACCACCCTGACCTACGGCGTGCAGTGCTTCAGCCGCTACCC
CGACCACATGAAGCAGCACGACTTCTTCAAGTCCGCCATGCCCGAAGGCTACGTCCAGGAGCGCACCATC
TTCTTCAAGGACGACGGCAACTACAAGACCCGCGCCGAGGTGAAGTTCGAGGGCGACACCCTGGTGAACC
GCATCGAGCTGAAGGGCATCGACTTCAAGGAGGACGGCAACATCCTGGGGCACAAGCTGGAGTACAACTA
CAACAGCCACAACGTCTATATCATGGCCGACAAGCAGAAGAACGGCATCAAGGTGAACTTCAAGATCCGC
CACAACATCGAGGACGGCAGCGTGCAGCTCGCCGACCACTACCAGCAGAACACCCCCATCGGCGACGGCC
CCGTGCTGCTGCCCGACAACCACTACCTGAGCACCCAGTCCGCCCTGAGCAAAGACCCCAACGAGAAGCG
CGATCACATGGTCCTGCTGGAGTTCGTGACCGCCGCCGGGATCACTCTCGGCATGGACGAGCTGTACAAG
GGTCCGGTCGCCACCATGGTGAGCAAGGGCGAGGAGCTGTTCACCGGGGTGGTGCCCATCCTGGTCGAGC
TGGACGGCGACGTAAACGGCCACAAGTTCAGCGTGTCCGGCGAGGGCGAGGGCGATGCCACCTACGGCAA
GCTGACCCTGAAGTTCATCTGCACCACCGGCAAGCTGCCCGTGCCCTGGCCCACCCTCGTGACCACCCTG
ACCTACGGCGTGCAGTGCTTCAGCCGCTACCCCGACCACATGAAGCAGCACGACTTCTTCAAGTCCGCCA
TGCCCGAAGGCTACGTCCAGGAGCGCACCATCTTCTTCAAGGACGACGGCAACTACAAGACCCGCGCCGA
GGTGAAGTTCGAGGGCGACACCCTGGTGAACCGCATCGAGCTGAAGGGCATCGACTTCAAGGAGGACGGC
AACATCCTGGGGCACAAGCTGGAGTACAACTACAACAGCCACAACGTCTATATCATGGCCGACAAGCAGA
AGAACGGCATCAAGGTGAACTTCAAGATCCGCCACAACATCGAGGACGGCAGCGTGCAGCTCGCCGACCA
CTACCAGCAGAACACCCCCATCGGCGACGGCCCCGTGCTGCTGCCCGACAACCACTACCTGAGCACCCAG
TCCGCCCTGAGCAAAGACCCCAACGAGAAGCGCGATCACATGGTCCTGCTGGAGTTCGTGACCGCCGCCG
GGATCACTCTCGGCATGGACGAGCTGTACAAGGGTCCGGTCGCCACCATGGTGAGCAAGGGCGAGGAGCT
GTTCACCGGGGTGGTGCCCATCCTGGTCGAGCTGGACGGCGACGTAAACGGCCACAAGTTCAGCGTGTCC
GGCGAGGGCGAGGGCGATGCCACCTACGGCAAGCTGACCCTGAAGTTCATCTGCACCACCGGCAAGCTGC
CCGTGCCCTGGCCCACCCTCGTGACCACCCTGACCTACGGCGTGCAGTGCTTCAGCCGCTACCCCGACCA
CATGAAGCAGCACGACTTCTTCAAGTCCGCCATGCCCGAAGGCTACGTCCAGGAGCGCACCATCTTCTTC
AAGGACGACGGCAACTACAAGACCCGCGCCGAGGTGAAGTTCGAGGGCGACACCCTGGTGAACCGCATCG
AGCTGAAGGGCATCGACTTCAAGGAGGACGGCAACATCCTGGGGCACAAGCTGGAGTACAACTACAACAG
CCACAACGTCTATATCATGGCCGACAAGCAGAAGAACGGCATCAAGGTGAACTTCAAGATCCGCCACAAC
ATCGAGGACGGCAGCGTGCAGCTCGCCGACCACTACCAGCAGAACACCCCCATCGGCGACGGCCCCGTGC
TGCTGCCCGACAACCACTACCTGAGCACCCAGTCCGCCCTGAGCAAAGACCCCAACGAGAAGCGCGATCA
CATGGTCCTGCTGGAGTTCGTGACCGCCGCCGGGATCACTCTCGGCATGGACGAGCTGTATAAGGGTCCG
GTCGCCACCATGGTGAGCAAGGGCGAGGAGCTGTTCACCGGGGTGGTGCCCATCCTGGTCGAGCTGGACG
GCGACGTAAACGGCCACAAGTTCAGCGTGTCCGGCGAGGGCGAGGGCGATGCCACCTACGGCAAGCTGAC
CCTGAAGTTCATCTGCACCACCGGCAAGCTGCCCGTGCCCTGGCCCACCCTCGTGACCACCCTGACCTAC
GGCGTGCAGTGCTTCAGCCGCTACCCCGACCACATGAAGCAGCACGACTTCTTCAAGTCCGCCATGCCCG
AAGGCTACGTCCAGGAGCGCACCATCTTCTTCAAGGACGACGGCAACTACAAGACCCGCGCCGAGGTGAA
GTTCGAGGGCGACACCCTGGTGAACCGCATCGAGCTGAAGGGCATCGACTTCAAGGAGGACGGCAACATC
CTGGGGCACAAGCTGGAGTACAACTACAACAGCCACAACGTCTATATCATGGCCGACAAGCAGAAGAACG
GCATCAAGGTGAACTTCAAGATCCGCCACAACATCGAGGACGGCAGCGTGCAGCTCGCCGACCACTACCA
GCAGAACACCCCCATCGGCGACGGCCCCGTGCTGCTGCCCGACAACCACTACCTGAGCACCCAGTCCGCC
CTGAGCAAAGACCCCAACGAGAAGCGCGATCACATGGTCCTGCTGGAGTTCGTGACCGCCGCCGGGATCA
CTCTCGGCATGGACGAGCTGTACAAGGGTCCGGTCGCCACCATGGTGAGCAAGGGCGAGGAGCTGTTCAC
CGGGGTGGTGCCCATCCTGGTCGAGCTGGACGGCGACGTAAACGGCCACAAGTTCAGCGTGTCCGGCGAG
GGCGAGGGCGATGCCACCTACGGCAAGCTGACCCTGAAGTTCATCTGCACCACCGGCAAGCTGCCCGTGC
CCTGGCCCACCCTCGTGACCACCCTGACCTACGGCGTGCAGTGCTTCAGCCGCTACCCCGACCACATGAA
GCAGCACGACTTCTTCAAGTCCGCCATGCCCGAAGGCTACGTCCAGGAGCGCACCATCTTCTTCAAGGAC
GACGGCAACTACAAGACCCGCGCCGAGGTGAAGTTCGAGGGCGACACCCTGGTGAACCGCATCGAGCTGA
AGGGCATCGACTTCAAGGAGGACGGCAACATCCTGGGGCACAAGCTGGAGTACAACTACAACAGCCACAA
CGTCTATATCATGGCCGACAAGCAGAAGAACGGCATCAAGGTGAACTTCAAGATCCGCCACAACATCGAG
GACGGCAGCGTGCAGCTCGCCGACCACTACCAGCAGAACACCCCCATCGGCGACGGCCCCGTGCTGCTGC
CCGACAACCACTACCTGAGCACCCAGTCCGCCCTGAGCAAAGACCCCAACGAGAAGCGCGATCACATGGT
CCTGCTGGAGTTCGTGACCGCCGCCGGGATCACTCTCGGCATGGACGAGCTGTACAAGGGTCCGGTCGCC
ACCATGGTGAGCAAGGGCGAGGAGCTGTTCACCGGGGTGGTGCCCATCCTGGTCGAGCTGGACGGCGACG
TAAACGGCCACAAGTTCAGCGTGTCCGGCGAGGGCGAGGGCGATGCCACCTACGGCAAGCTGACCCTGAA
GTTCATCTGCACCACCGGCAAGCTGCCCGTGCCCTGGCCCACCCTCGTGACCACCCTGACCTACGGCGTG
CAGTGCTTCAGCCGCTACCCCGACCACATGAAGCAGCACGACTTCTTCAAGTCCGCCATGCCCGAAGGCT
ACGTCCAGGAGCGCACCATCTTCTTCAAGGACGACGGCAACTACAAGACCCGCGCCGAGGTGAAGTTCGA
GGGCGACACCCTGGTGAACCGCATCGAGCTGAAGGGCATCGACTTCAAGGAGGACGGCAACATCCTGGGG
CACAAGCTGGAGTACAACTACAACAGCCACAACGTCTATATCATGGCCGACAAGCAGAAGAACGGCATCA
AGGTGAACTTCAAGATCCGCCACAACATCGAGGACGGCAGCGTGCAGCTCGCCGACCACTACCAGCAGAA
CACCCCCATCGGCGACGGCCCCGTGCTGCTGCCCGACAACCACTACCTGAGCACCCAGTCCGCCCTGAGC
AAAGACCCCAACGAGAAGCGCGATCACATGGTCCTGCTGGAGTTCGTGACCGCCGCCGGGATCACTCTCG
GCATGGACGAGCTGTATAAGGGTCCGGTCGCCACCATGGTGAGCAAGGGCGAGGAGCTGTTCACCGGGGT
GGTGCCCATCCTGGTCGAGCTGGACGGCGACGTAAACGGCCACAAGTTCAGCGTGTCCGGCGAGGGCGAG
GGCGATGCCACCTACGGCAAGCTGACCCTGAAGTTCATCTGCACCACCGGCAAGCTGCCCGTGCCCTGGC
CCACCCTCGTGACCACCCTGACCTACGGCGTGCAGTGCTTCAGCCGCTACCCCGACCACATGAAGCAGCA
CGACTTCTTCAAGTCCGCCATGCCCGAAGGCTACGTCCAGGAGCGCACCATCTTCTTCAAGGACGACGGC
AACTACAAGACCCGCGCCGAGGTGAAGTTCGAGGGCGACACCCTGGTGAACCGCATCGAGCTGAAGGGCA
TCGACTTCAAGGAGGACGGCAACATCCTGGGGCACAAGCTGGAGTACAACTACAACAGCCACAACGTCTA
TATCATGGCCGACAAGCAGAAGAACGGCATCAAGGTGAACTTCAAGATCCGCCACAACATCGAGGACGGC
AGCGTGCAGCTCGCCGACCACTACCAGCAGAACACCCCCATCGGCGACGGCCCCGTGCTGCTGCCCGACA
ACCACTACCTGAGCACCCAGTCCGCCCTGAGCAAAGACCCCAACGAGAAGCGCGATCACATGGTCCTGCT
GGAGTTCGTGACCGCCGCCGGGATCACTCTCGGCATGGACGAGCTGTATAAGGGTCCGGTCGCCACCATG
GTGAGCAAGGGCGAGGAGCTGTTCACCGGGGTGGTGCCCATCCTGGTCGAGCTGGACGGCGACGTAAACG
GCCACAAGTTCAGCGTGTCCGGCGAGGGCGAGGGCGATGCCACCTACGGCAAGCTGACCCTGAAGTTCAT
CTGCACCACCGGCAAGCTGCCCGTGCCCTGGCCCACCCTCGTGACCACCCTGACCTACGGCGTGCAGTGC
TTCAGCCGCTACCCCGACCACATGAAGCAGCACGACTTCTTCAAGTCCGCCATGCCCGAAGGCTACGTCC
AGGAGCGCACCATCTTCTTCAAGGACGACGGCAACTACAAGACCCGCGCCGAGGTGAAGTTCGAGGGCGA
CACCCTGGTGAACCGCATCGAGCTGAAGGGCATCGACTTCAAGGAGGACGGCAACATCCTGGGGCACAAG
CTGGAGTACAACTACAACAGCCACAACGTCTATATCATGGCCGACAAGCAGAAGAACGGCATCAAGGTGA
ACTTCAAGATCCGCCACAACATCGAGGACGGCAGCGTGCAGCTCGCCGACCACTACCAGCAGAACACCCC
CATCGGCGACGGCCCCGTGCTGCTGCCCGACAACCACTACCTGAGCACCCAGTCCGCCCTGAGCAAAGAC
CCCAACGAGAAGCGCGATCACATGGTCCTGCTGGAGTTCGTGACCGCCGCCGGGATCACTCTCGGCATGG
ACGAGCTGTACAAGTAAAGCGGCCGCGACTCTAGATCATAATCAGCCATACCACATTTGTAGAGGTTTTA
CTTGCTTTAAAAAACCTCCCACACCTCCCCCTGAACCTGAAACATAAAATGAATGCAATTGTTGTTGTTA
ACTTGTTTATTGCAGCTTATAATGGTTACAAATAAAGCAATAGCATCACAAATTTCACAAATAAAGCATT
TTTTTCACTGCATTCTAGTTGTGGTTTGTCCAAACTCATCAATGTATCTTAAGGCGTAAATTGTAAGCGT
TAATATTTTGTTAAAATTCGCGTTAAATTTTTGTTAAATCAGCTCATTTTTTAACCAATAGGCCGAAATC
GGCAAAATCCCTTATAAATCAAAAGAATAGACCGAGATAGGGT
[37 nt withheld, positions 9074-9110]
AAAGAACGTGGACTCCAACGTCAAAGG
[49 nt withheld, positions 9138-9186]
T
[91 nt withheld, positions 9188-9278]
G
[124 nt withheld, positions 9280-9403]
CAGGTGGCACTTTTCGGGGAAATGTGCGCGGAACCCCTATTTGTTTATTTTTCTAAATACATTCAAATAT
GTATCCGCTCATGAGACAATAACCCTGATAAATGCTTCAATAATATTGAAAAAGGAAGAGTCCTGAGGCG
GAAAGAACCAGCTGTGGAATGTGTGTCAGTTAGGGTGTGGAAAGTCCCCAGGCTCCCCAGCAGGCAGAAG
TATGCAAAGCATGCATCTCAATTAGTCAGCAACCAGGTGTGGAAAGTCCCCAGGCTCCCCAGCAGGCAGA
AGTATGCAAAGCATGCATCTCAATTAGTCAGCAACCATAGTCCCGCCCCTAACTCCGCCCATCCCGCCCC
TAACTCCGCCCAGTTCCGCCCATTCTCCGCCCCATGGCTGACTAATTTTTTTTATTTATGCAGAGGCCGA
GGCCGCCTCGGCCTCTGAGCTATTCCAGAAGTAGTGAGGAGGCTTTTTTGGAGGCCTAGGCTTTTGCAAA
GATCGATCAAGAGACAGGATGAGGATCGTTTCGCATGATTGAACAAGATGGATTGCACGCAGGTTCTCCG
GCCGCTTGGGTGGAGAGGCTATTCGGCTATGACTGGGCACAACAGACAATCGGCTGCTCTGATGCCGCCG
TGTTCCGGCTGTCAGCGCAGGGGCGCCCGGTTCTTTTTGTCAAGACCGACCTGTCCGGTGCCCTGAATGA
ACTGCAAGACGAGGCAGCGCGGCTATCGTGGCTGGCCACGACGGGCGTTCCTTGCGCAGCTGTGCTCGAC
GTTGTCACTGAAGCGGGAAGGGACTGGCTGCTATTGGGCGAAGTGCCGGGGCAGGATCTCCTGTCATCTC
ACCTTGCTCCTGCCGAGAAAGTATCCATCATGGCTGATGCAATGCGGCGGCTGCATACGCTTGATCCGGC
TACCTGCCCATTCGACCACCAAGCGAAACATCGCATCGAGCGAGCACGTACTCGGATGGAAGCCGGTCTT
GTCGATCAGGATGATCTGGACGAAGAGCATCAGGGGCTCGCGCCAGCCGAACTGTTCGCCAGGCTCAAGG
CGAGCATGCCCGACGGCGAGGATCTCGTCGTGACCCATGGCGATGCCTGCTTGCCGAATATCATGGTGGA
AAATGGCCGCTTTTCTGGATTCATCGACTGTGGCCGGCTGGGTGTGGCGGACCGCTATCAGGACATAGCG
TTGGCTACCCGTGATATTGCTGAAGAGCTTGGCGGCGAATGGGCTGACCGCTTCCTCGTGCTTTACGGTA
TCGCCGCTCCCGATTCGCAGCGCATCGCCTTCTATCGCCTTCTTGACGAGTTCTTCTGAGCGGGACTCTG
GGGTTCGAAATGACCGACCAAGCGACGCCCAACCTGCCATCACGAGATTTCGATTCCACCGCCGCCTTCT
ATGAAAGGTTGGGCTTCGGAATCGTTTTCCGGGACGCCGGCTGGATGATCCTCCAGCGCGGGGATCTCAT
GCTGGAGTTCTTCGCCCACCCTAGGGGGAGGCTAACTGAAACACGGAAGGAGACAATACCGGAAGGAACC
CGCGCTATGACGGCAATAAAAAGACAGAATAAAACGCACGGTGTTGGGTCGTTTGTTCATAAACGCGGGG
TTCGGTCCCAGGGCTGGCACTCTGTCGATACCCCACCGAGACCCCATTGGGGCCAATACGCCCGCGTTTC
TTCCTTTTCCCCACCCCACCCCCCAAGTTCGGGTGAAGGCCCAGGGCTCGCAGCCAACGTCGGGGCGGCA
GGCCCTGCCATAGCCTCAGGTTACTCATATATACTTTAGATTGATTTAAAACTTCATTTTTAATTTAAAA
GGATCTAGGTGAAGATCCTTTTTGATAATCTCATGACCAAAATCCCTTAACGTGAGTTTTCGTTCCACTG
AGCGTCAGACCCCGTAGAAAAGATCAAAGGATCTTCTTGAGATCCTTTTTTTCTGCGCGTAATCTGCTGC
TTGCAAACAAAAAAACCACCGCTACCAGCGGTGGTTTGTTTGCCGGATCAAGAGCTACCAACTCTTTTTC
CGAAGGTAACTGGCTTCAGCAGAGCGCAGATACCAAATACTGTTCTTCTAGTGTAGCCGTAGTTAGGCCA
CCACTTCAAGAACTCTGTAGCACCGCCTACATACCTCGCTCTGCTAATCCTGTTACCAGTGGCTGCTGCC
AGTGGCGATAAGTCGTGTCTTACCGGGTTGGACTCAAGACGATAGTTACCGGATAAGGCGCAGCGGTCGG
GCTGAACGGGGGGTTCGTGCACACAGCCCAGCTTGGAGCGAACGACCTACACCGAACTGAGATACCTACA
GCGTGAGCTATGAGAAAGCGCCACGCTTCCCGAAGGGAGAAAGGCGGACAGGTATCCGGTAAGCGGCAGG
GTCGGAACAGGAGAGCGCACGAGGGAGCTTCCAGGGGGAAACGCCTGGTATCTTTATAGTCCTGTCGGGT
TTCGCCACCTCTGACTTGAGCGTCGATTTTTGTGATGCTCGTCAGGGGGGCGGAGCCTATGGAAAAACGC
CAGCAACGCGGCCTTTTTACGGTTCCTGGCCTTTTGCTGGCCTTTTGCTCACATGTTCTTTCCTGCGTTA
TCCCCTGATTCTGTGGATAACCGTATTACCGCCATGCATTAGTTATTAATAGTAATCAATTACGGGGTCA
TTAGTTCATAGCCCATATATGGAGTTCCG
Features (pLannotate 1.2.2; 25 found; start..end, strand, type, name):
      1..304     +  enhancer       CMV enhancer: human cytomegalovirus immediate early enhancer
    305..508     +  promoter       CMV promoter: human cytomegalovirus (CMV) immediate early promoter
    531..567     +  misc_feature   MCS (fragment): multiple cloning site
    613..635     +  CDS            Strep-Tag II (fragment): peptide that binds Strep-Tactin®, an engineered form of streptavidin
    658..1374    +  CDS            EGFP: EGFP is a basic (constitutively fluorescent) green fluorescent protein published in 1996, derived from Aequorea victoria. It is reported to be a rapidly-maturing weak dimer with moderate acid sensitivity.
   1390..2106    +  CDS            EGFP: EGFP is a basic (constitutively fluorescent) green fluorescent protein published in 1996, derived from Aequorea victoria. It is reported to be a rapidly-maturing weak dimer with moderate acid sensitivity.
   2122..2838    +  CDS            EGFP: EGFP is a basic (constitutively fluorescent) green fluorescent protein published in 1996, derived from Aequorea victoria. It is reported to be a rapidly-maturing weak dimer with moderate acid sensitivity.
   2854..3570    +  CDS            EGFP: EGFP is a basic (constitutively fluorescent) green fluorescent protein published in 1996, derived from Aequorea victoria. It is reported to be a rapidly-maturing weak dimer with moderate acid sensitivity.
   3586..4302    +  CDS            EGFP: EGFP is a basic (constitutively fluorescent) green fluorescent protein published in 1996, derived from Aequorea victoria. It is reported to be a rapidly-maturing weak dimer with moderate acid sensitivity.
   4318..5034    +  CDS            EGFP: EGFP is a basic (constitutively fluorescent) green fluorescent protein published in 1996, derived from Aequorea victoria. It is reported to be a rapidly-maturing weak dimer with moderate acid sensitivity.
   5050..5766    +  CDS            EGFP: EGFP is a basic (constitutively fluorescent) green fluorescent protein published in 1996, derived from Aequorea victoria. It is reported to be a rapidly-maturing weak dimer with moderate acid sensitivity.
   5782..6498    +  CDS            EGFP: EGFP is a basic (constitutively fluorescent) green fluorescent protein published in 1996, derived from Aequorea victoria. It is reported to be a rapidly-maturing weak dimer with moderate acid sensitivity.
   6514..7230    +  CDS            EGFP: EGFP is a basic (constitutively fluorescent) green fluorescent protein published in 1996, derived from Aequorea victoria. It is reported to be a rapidly-maturing weak dimer with moderate acid sensitivity.
   7246..7958    +  CDS            EGFP (fragment): the original enhanced GFP (Yang et al., 1996) mammalian codon-optimized
   7978..8697    +  CDS            EGFP: the original enhanced GFP (Yang et al., 1996) mammalian codon-optimized
   8714..8797    +  CDS            large T antigen (fragment): large T antigen from SV40 (simian virus 40)
   8820..8941    +  polyA_signal   SV40 poly(A) signal: SV40 polyadenylation signal
   8975..9403    -  rep_origin     f1 ori (sequence partly withheld): f1 bacteriophage origin of replication; arrow indicates direction of (+) strand synthesis
   9430..9534    +  promoter       AmpR promoter: bla
   9536..9893    +  promoter       SV40 promoter: SV40 enhancer and early promoter
   9928..10722   +  CDS            NeoR/KanR: aminoglycoside phosphotransferase from Tn5; aph(3')-II (or nptII); confers resistance to neomycin, kanamycin, and G418 (Geneticin®)
  10743..10895   +  CDS            ble (fragment): BLE_KLEPN - Experimental evidence at protein level: Swiss-Prot protein existence level 1. Binding protein with a strong affinity to the bleomycin family of antibiotics. Binds to CL990; an antimitotic-antibiotic compound. From Klebsiella pneumoniae.
  10954..11001   +  polyA_signal   HSV TK poly(A) signal: herpes simplex virus thymidine kinase polyadenylation signal (Cole and Stacy, 1985)
  11330..11918   +  rep_origin     ori: high-copy-number ColE1/pMB1/pBR322/pUC origin of replication
  12033..12092   +  enhancer       CMV enhancer (fragment): human cytomegalovirus immediate early enhancer
