[The description below was written by a language model from this plasmid's Addgene catalogue record and pLannotate feature annotations shown in this document.]
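Description:
pStrep-11xEGFP-N1 is a mammalian expression plasmid built on the pEGFP-N1 backbone, with a sequenced length of about 12.1 kb. It is maintained in E. coli through a high-copy ColE1/pUC-type origin and also carries an f1 phage origin. A single NeoR/KanR (Tn5 aminoglycoside phosphotransferase) gene serves both hosts. A bacterial bla-type promoter drives it for kanamycin selection in bacteria, and the adjacent SV40 enhancer/early promoter, with an HSV TK polyadenylation signal downstream, drives it for G418 selection of transfected mammalian cells. The short ble and SV40 large T antigen fragments in the annotation appear to be backbone remnants flanking the marker and the poly(A) region rather than functional genes.

The payload is one long open reading frame under the human CMV immediate-early enhancer and promoter, terminated by the SV40 poly(A) signal. Downstream of a shortened multiple cloning site, an N-terminal Strep-tag II is followed by eleven tandem EGFP coding units separated by short linkers of roughly 15 to 19 nucleotides. The feature table shows all eleven copies in the same orientation, with the tenth annotated as a near-full-length fragment. The insert was assembled by restriction cloning, with a destroyed BspEI site at the 5′ end and a retained NotI site at the 3′ end. The depositor notes that the cloning site of the multimeric vectors differs from that of the monomeric Strep-EGFP version.

The plasmid belongs to a toolkit of Strep-tagged EGFP concatemers of graded length for mammalian cells. It yields a very large fluorescent protein that can be captured or detected on Strep-Tactin through its tag. The record does not describe specific applications beyond expression of this concatemer.
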