Addgene plasmid #122498: pStrep-11xEGFP-N1
Purpose: Expression of Strep-tagged 11xEGFP
Depositing lab: Georg Mayr. Depositing organization: Universitaetsklinikum Hamburg-Eppendorf. Publication: A toolkit for expression of Strep-tagged enhanced green fluorescent protein concatemers in mammalian cells. Zweifel A, Giehler S, Nalaskowski MM. Anal Biochem. 2019 Sep 12:113430. doi: 10.1016/j.ab.2019.113430. PubMed 31521668.
Backbone
  Vector backbone: pEGFP-N1
  Vector type: Mammalian Expression
  Selectable markers: Neomycin (select with G418)
Growth in bacteria
  Bacterial resistance: Kanamycin, 50 μg/mL
  Growth temperature: 37°C
  Growth strain: DH5alpha
  Copy number: High Copy
Gene/Insert
  Gene/Insert name: Strep-tagged 11xEGFP
  Promoter: CMV
  Cloning method: Restriction Enzyme; 5′ cloning site BspEI (destroyed during cloning); 3′ cloning site NotI (not destroyed)
  Sequencing primers: 5′ AGCTGGTTTAGTGAACCGTCA
Terms and licenses: Academic/Nonprofit Terms; Industry Terms: Not Available to Industry
Depositor comments: Please note: The MCS of Strep-tagged multimeric EGFP vectors differs from the MCS of the Strep-tagged monomeric EGFP vector. pStrep-1xEGFP-N1: G CTA GCG CTA CCG GAC TCA GAT CTC GAG CTC AAG CTT CGA ATT CTG CAG TCG ACG GTA CCG CGG GCC CGG GAT CCA GCC ACC ATG AGC GCT TGG AGC CAC CCG CAG TTC GAA AAA CGG GAT CCA CCG GTC GCC ACC ATG GTG pStrep-2x/…/12xEGFP-N1: G CTA GCG CTA CCG GAC TCA GAT CTC GAG CTC AAG CTT GAA ATC GAA TTC CCG CGG GCC CGG GAT CCA GCC ACC ATG AGC GCT TGG AGC CAC CCG CAG TTC GAA AAA CGG GAT CCA CCG GTC GCC ACC ATG GTG
How to cite: pStrep-11xEGFP-N1 was a gift from Georg Mayr (Addgene plasmid # 122498 ; http://n2t.net/addgene:122498 ; RRID:Addgene_122498)
